Addgene plasmid #108041: BMR1_02g04075-bio-His
Purpose: Expresses enzymatically monobiotinylated full-length BMR1_02g04075 ectodomain with no N-linked glycans upon cotransfection with BirA in mammalian cells. Contains a C-terminal rat Cd4 d3+4 tag.
Depositing lab: Gavin Wright. Depositing organization: Wellcome Sanger Institute. Publication: A library of recombinant Babesia microti cell surface and secreted proteins for diagnostics discovery and reverse vaccinology. Elton CM, Rodriguez M, Ben Mamoun C, Lobo CA, Wright GJ. Int J Parasitol. 2019 Feb;49(2):115-125. doi: 10.1016/j.ijpara.2018.10.003. Epub 2018 Oct 24. PubMed 30367868.
Backbone
  Vector backbone: pTT3
  Backbone manufacturer: Yves Durocher
  Backbone size w/o insert (bp): 6670
  Modifications to backbone: Addition of CD4, biotinylation sequence, 6xhis tags
  Vector type: Mammalian Expression
Growth in bacteria
  Bacterial resistance: Ampicillin, 100 μg/mL
  Growth temperature: 37°C
  Growth strain: DH5alpha
  Copy number: High Copy
Gene/Insert
  Gene/Insert name: BMR1_02g04075
  Species: B. microti
  Insert size (bp): 4254
  Mutation: all potential N-linked glycosylation sites (N-X-S/T, where X is not proline) were systematically removed by substituting alanine for serine/threonine at these sites.
  Promoter: CMV
  Tag / fusion protein: ratCD4d3+4,biotinylation sequence, 6xHis (C terminal on backbone)
  Cloning method: Restriction Enzyme; 5′ cloning site NotI (not destroyed); 3′ cloning site AscI (not destroyed)
  Sequencing primers: 5′ CMV-F; 3′ EBVori-F (5'-CCACTCAGTGTTGGCAAATG-3')
Resource information
  A portion of this plasmid was derived from a plasmid made by: Made by gene synthesis. pTT3 was obtained from Yves Durocher, National Research Council of Canada
Terms and licenses: Academic/Nonprofit Terms; Industry Terms: Not Available to Industry
How to cite: BMR1_02g04075-bio-His was a gift from Gavin Wright (Addgene plasmid # 108041 ; http://n2t.net/addgene:108041 ; RRID:Addgene_108041)
