[The description below was written by a language model from this plasmid's Addgene catalogue record and pLannotate feature annotations shown in this document.]
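Description:
BMR1_02g04075-bio-His is a mammalian expression plasmid built on the pTT3 backbone and designed for transient production of a soluble, secreted Babesia microti protein ectodomain. In bacteria it is maintained as a high-copy plasmid through a ColE1/pUC-type origin with ampicillin selection (AmpR). The backbone also carries an Epstein-Barr virus oriP element, which supports episomal retention in mammalian cells that supply EBNA1. Short lac and tet promoter fragments in the annotation appear to be backbone remnants with no stated role.

Expression is driven by the CMV enhancer and promoter. These are followed by adenovirus-derived leader and splice elements and a chimeric intron fragment, and transcription ends at a rabbit β-globin polyadenylation signal. A mouse immunoglobulin heavy chain signal sequence fragment lies just upstream of the insert position, consistent with directing the product into the secretory pathway. The synthetic insert sits between preserved NotI and AscI sites. It encodes the full-length BMR1_02g04075 ectodomain, with every potential N-linked glycosylation sequon removed by replacing the serine or threonine with alanine. The backbone adds C-terminal rat Cd4 domains 3+4, a biotinylation sequence and a 6xHis tag. Cotransfection with BirA yields an enzymatically monobiotinylated protein, and the His tag can serve for purification.

There is a size discrepancy in the record. The catalogue lists a 4254 bp insert in a 6670 bp backbone, but the sequenced record is 8,334 nt and leaves only about 1.7 kb between the signal sequence and the Cd4 tag. The insert itself, the biotinylation sequence and the His tag are not annotated in the feature table. The construct belongs to a library of recombinant B. microti surface and secreted proteins made for diagnostics discovery and reverse vaccinology.
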