Features (pLannotate 1.2.2; 18 found; start..end, strand, type, name):
      7..386     +  enhancer       CMV enhancer: human cytomegalovirus immediate early enhancer
    388..587     +  promoter       CMV promoter: human cytomegalovirus (CMV) immediate early promoter
    655..693     +  misc_feature   Ad SA (fragment): adenovirus major late transcript splice acceptor (Friedrich and Soriano, 1991)
    726..935     -  CDS            PTP (fragment): TERM_ADE02 - Experimental evidence at protein level: Swiss-Prot protein existence level 1. Protein covalently bound to the viral DNA that acts as a primer for viral genomic replication by DNA strand displacement. Assembles on the viral origin of replication in an initiation complex with viral polymerase, DBP, host NFIA and host POU2F1/OCT1. During initiation, the polymerase covalently couples the first dCTP with Ser- 580 of pTP. The terminal protein stimulates the template activity over 20 fold compared to protein-free templates. Neo-synthesized viral genomes are linked to two preterminal prot
    966..1055    +  intron         chimeric intron (fragment): chimera between introns from adenovirus and immunoglobulin heavy chain genes
   1074..1120    +  CDS            IgH signal sequence (fragment): signal sequence from the mouse immunoglobulin heavy chain variable region
   2847..3407    +  CDS            Cd4 (fragment): CD4_RAT - Experimental evidence at protein level: Swiss-Prot protein existence level 1. Integral membrane glycoprotein that plays an essential role in the immune response and serves multiple functions in responses against both external and internal offenses. In T-cells, functions primarily as a coreceptor for MHC class II molecule:peptide complex. The antigens presented by class II peptides are derived from extracellular proteins while class I peptides are derived from cytosolic proteins. Interacts simultaneously with the T-cell receptor (TCR) and the MHC class II presented by antigen presenti
   3567..3622    +  polyA_signal   β-globin poly(A) signal: rabbit β-globin polyadenylation signal (Gil and Proudfoot, 1987)
   4136..5817    -  rep_origin     oriP (fragment): Epstein-Barr virus oriP replication origin (Yates et al., 2000)
   5944..6048    +  promoter       AmpR promoter: bla
   6049..6909    +  CDS            AmpR: β-lactamase; bla; confers resistance to ampicillin, carbenicillin, and related antibiotics
   7080..7668    +  rep_origin     ori: high-copy-number ColE1/pMB1/pBR322/pUC origin of replication
   7851..7943    +  CDS            lacI (fragment): lac repressor; lacI; The lac repressor binds to the lac operator to inhibit transcription in E. coli. This inhibition can be relieved by adding lactose or isopropyl-β-D-thiogalactopyranoside (IPTG).
   7956..7977    +  protein_bind   CAP binding site: CAP binding activates transcription in the presence of cAMP. E. coli catabolite activator protein
   7992..8022    +  promoter       lac promoter: promoter for the E. coli lac operon
   8030..8046    +  protein_bind   lac operator: The lac repressor binds to the lac operator to inhibit transcription in E. coli. This inhibition can be relieved by adding lactose or isopropyl-β-D-thiogalactopyranoside (IPTG). lac repressor encoded by lacI
   8116..8132    +  promoter       tet promoter (fragment): E. coli promoter for tetracycline efflux protein gene
   8142..8167    -  CDS            bla(M) (fragment): β-lactamase lacking the signal sequence; bla(M); allows cytosolic expression of β-lactamase
>Addgene plasmid #108041 | BMR1_02g04075-bio-His | addgene full sequence | sequence record 213140 | Addgene NGS Result
CATGTTGACATTGATTATTGACTAGTTATTAATAGTAATCAATTACGGGGTCATTAGTTCATAGCCCATA
TATGGAGTTCCGCGTTACATAACTTACGGTAAATGGCCCGCCTGGCTGACCGCCCAACGACCCCCGCCCA
TTGACGTCAATAATGACGTATGTTCCCATAGTAACGCCAATAGGGACTTTCCATTGACGTCAATGGGTGG
AGTATTTACGGTAAACTGCCCACTTGGCAGTACATCAAGTGTATCATATGCCAAGTCCGCCCCCTATTGA
CGTCAATGACGGTAAATGGCCCGCCTGGCATTATGCCCAGTACATGACCTTACGGGACTTTCCTACTTGG
CAGTACATCTACGTATTAGTCATCGCTATTACCATGGTGATGCGGTTTTGGCAGTACACCAATGGGCGTG
GATAGCGGTTTGACTCACGGGGATTTCCAAGTCTCCACCCCATTGACGTCAATGGGAGTTTGTTTTGGCA
CCAAAATCAACGGGACTTTCCAAAATGTCGTAATAACCCCGCCCCGTTGACGCAAATGGGCGGTAGGCGT
GTACGGTGGGAGGTCTATATAAGCAGAGCTCGTTTAGTGAACCGTCAGATCCTCACTCTCTTCCGCATCG
CTGTCTGCGAGGGCCAGCTGTTGGGCTCGCGGTTGAGGACAAACTCTTCGCGGTCTTTCCAGTACTCTTG
GATCGGAAACCCGTCGGCCTCCGAACGGTACTCCGCCACCGAGGGACCTGAGCGAGTCCGCATCGACCGG
ATCGGAAAACCTCTCGAGAAAGGCGTCTAACCAGTCACAGTCGCAAGGTAGGCTGAGCACCGTGGCGGGC
GGCAGCGGGTGGCGGTCGGGGTTGTTTCTGGCGGAGGTGCTGCTGATGATGTAATTAAAGTAGGCGGTCT
TGAGACGGCGGATGGTCGAGGTGAGGTGTGGCAGGCTTGAGATCCAGCTGTTGGGGTGAGTACTCCCTCT
CAAAAGCGGGCATTACTTCTGCGCTAAGATTGTCAGTTTCCAAAAACGAGGAGGATTTGATATTCACCTG
GCCCGATCTGGCCATACACTTGAGTGACAATGACATCCACTTTGCCTTTCTCTCCACAGGTGTCCACTCC
CAGGTCCAAGTTTGCCACCATGGAGTTTCAGACCCAGGTACTCATGTCCCTGCTGCTCTGCATGTCTGGT
GCGGCCGCCCAGTGCGTGCAGCTGAAGTGCCTGTTCTTCAAGCCCACCTTCGTGTCCATCAGCCTGAACG
GCCTGAAGAACACCCGGCTGAACCGGGTGTCCCTGATGTTCGAGGGCAACGACCGGCACGACCTGCTGCG
GCACCTGTACATCAACAGAGAGAAGATCTTCCGGGACAAAGAGGTGGCCGAGCACCTGAAAAACTACTTC
GGCCTGACCCTGGAAAACCTGGAACAGCACGTGATCGACACCATGGAAGAACAGATCCGGGACCGGGACG
CCACCCGGGACGAGAAGCCTATCTGGGTGGACGCCAAGGTGTTCAAGGGCGCTCCCGAGAAGTTCAAGCT
GCCCCTGGACCCCACCCTGAGCCTGCTGAAGGGCGAGGGCATCCAGGACATCAAAGAAGTGGAAGGCCAG
GAATTCATCAGCGACTTCGACAAGACCATCTACGAGCTGCTGCAGAACGCCAGAGCCAACTGCGTGAAGC
GGATCCCCCAGACCGAGCTGGAAAAGTTCATCGAGCTGTACAGCAAAGTGGGCAGCTACGAGTACGAGAT
CGTGGACAACGAACTGTACTACTACACCGACTGCCAGCCCCTGAAGAGAATCAAGCTGACCGACCAGCAC
GAGAAGAGACAGCACCAGATTGAGCTGATGAGCCGGCCCACCCGGAACCCCGCCTTCATCGACCCCGTGG
ACCCTCACATCCGGACCGGCAGACAGCGGGCCCTGCAGCGGAAAAGAGACTCCGGCGCTCTGCAGAAAAA
GCGGTGGAAGATGGAAGTGCCCCCCGAAGAGGACATCCCCAGAGGCAAGAGCATCCGGGGCCACCCCATC
ATCCAGAAATTCGTGGACTCCATGGACTTCGAGCGGCAGCTGAGCAACGCCCAGGACACCAATTACTTCA
AGAGCAACTTCCTGGAAACCGGCCACAACATCCCCGACCGGGCCATGGACAGCTACTTCGATATCCAGTT
TATCGGCACCCCCGACGCCTACCCTGCCGCCAAAGAACCCGACATGACCTTCACCTGGCCCCTGTACTGG
GTGCCCTGGCTGGCCAAGAAGCACCCCAAGCGGAGAGGCCAGCCTATCAAGAGCCCCGTGTTCAACCTGG
GCGGCATCGAGCCTCTGCAGCTGTGGTTCTATCCACAGGGCACCGCCATGAGCAAGCCCGGCTACAGCAG
CATGAAGCTGATCACCCCTCCCGGCTGGAATCTGCCCTACCGGATCTACCTGTATATCTTCAGCGAGTAC
AACAAGGTGGTGTCCAAGGCCATGTACAAAGAGAGCGTCGACTATATCGCCTTCACCCTGAACAGCGCCA
GACTGCTGACCAAGCGGGGCATCGACGATCTGCTGGAAAGCCCCAAGGACAATGACGACTACGTGATCCT
GGGCCCAGCCGGCAACGTGTACGCCGGCGTGGGAATCGCCGACGAGCCCCTGCCCGAGACAGACTTCAGA
GGCGCCAAGCGGCTGCCCAACGTCGAGTATAAGTACAACTACGATTGGCACGACGGCCACTACCACATGC
ACAAGTGGCTGCTGAAACAGACCGCCAACCCCGAGGACAGCGAGATCATGGATAAGCTGCCTCGGTACTA
CACACACAGCCTGGACTACCAGCCCTTCAAGTACTATTACACACCCGGCGCGCCGTCGACCTCCATCACG
GCCTATAAGAGTGAGGGGGAGTCAGCGGAGTTCTCCTTCCCACTCAACCTTGGAGAGGAAAGCCTGCAGG
GAGAGTTGAGATGGAAGGCAGAGAAGGCTCCTTCTTCCCAGTCCTGGATCACCTTCTCCCTAAAGAACCA
AAAGGTGTCTGTGCAGAAGTCTACTAGCAACCCCAAGTTCCAGCTGTCCGAAACGCTCCCACTCACCCTT
CAGATACCCCAGGTCTCCCTTCAGTTTGCTGGTTCTGGCAACCTGACCCTGACTCTGGACAGAGGGATAC
TGTATCAGGAAGTGAACCTGGTGGTGATGAAAGTGACTCAGCCCGACAGCAACACTTTGACCTGTGAGGT
GATGGGACCCACCTCACCCAAGATGAGACTGATCTTGAAGCAGGAGAATCAGGAGGCCAGGGTCTCCAGG
CAGGAGAAAGTGATTCAAGTGCAGGCCCCTGAAGCAGGGGTGTGGCAATGTCTACTGAGTGAAGGTGAAG
AGGTCAAGATGGACTCCAAGATCCAGGTTTTATCCAAAGGGTTGAATTCCGGCAGCCTGCACCACATCCT
GGACGCCCAGAAGATGCTGTGGAACCACAGGGACAGGAACCTGCCTCCTCTGGCCCCTCTGGGCCCCCAC
CACCATCACCACCATTGAGTCTAGACACGTGATTAATTAAGGATCCCCCGACCTCGACCTCTGGCTAATA
AAGGAAATTTATTTTCATTGCAATAGTGTGTTGGAATTTTTTGTGTCTCTCACTCGGAAGGACATATGGG
AGGGCAAATCATTTGGTCGAGATCCCTCGGAGATCTCTAGCTAGAGGATCGATCCCCGCCCCGGACGAAC
TAAACCTGACTACGACATCTCTGCCCCTTCTTCGCGGGGCAGTGCATGTAATCCCTTCAGTTGGTTGGTA
CAACTTGCCAACTGGGCCCTGTTCCACATGTGACACGGGGGGGGACCAAACACAAAGGGGTTCTCTGACT
GTAGTTGACATCCTTATAAATGGATGTGCACATTTGCCAACACTGAGTGGCTTTCATCCTGGAGCAGACT
TTGCAGTCTGTGGACTGCAACACAACATTGCCTTTATGTGTAACTCTTGGCTGAAGCTCTTACACCAATG
CTGGGGGACATGTACCTCCCAGGGGCCCAGGAAGACTACGGGAGGCTACACCAACGTCAATCAGAGGGGC
CTGTGTAGCTACCGATAAGCGGACCCTCAAGAGGGCATTAGCAATAGTGTTTATAAGGCCCCCTTGTTAA
CCCTAAACGGGTAGCATATGCTTCCCGGGTAGTAGTATATACTATCCAGACTAACCCTAATTCAATAGCA
TATGTTACCCAACGGGAAGCATATGCTATCGAATTAGGGTTAGTAAAAGGGTCCTAAGGAACAGCGATAT
CTCCCACCCCATGAGCTGTCACGGTTTTATTTACATGGGGTCAGGATTCCACGAGGGTAGTGAACCATTT
TAGTCACAAGGGCAGTGGCTGAAGATCAAGGAGCGGGCAGTGAACTCTCCTGAATCTTCGCCTGCTTCTT
CATTCTCCTTCGTTTAGCTAATAGAATAACTGCTGAGTTGTGAACAGTAAGGTGTATGTGAGGTGCTCGA
AAACAAGGTTTCAGGTGACGCCCCCAGAATAAAATTTGGACGGGGGGTTCAGTGGTGGCATTGTGCTATG
ACACCAATATAACCCTCACAAACCCCTTGGGCAATAAATACTAGTGTAGGAATGAAACATTCTGAATATC
TTTAACAATAGAAATCCATGGGGTGGGGACAAGCCGTAAAGACTGGATGTCCATCTCACACGAATTTATG
GCTATGGGCAACACATAATCCTAGTGCAATATGATACTGGGGTTATTAAGATGTGTCCCAGGCAGGGACC
AAGACAGGTGAACCATGTTGTTACACTCTATTTGTAACAAGGGGAAAGAGAGTGGACGCCGACAGCAGCG
GACTCCACTGGTTGTCTCTAACACCCCCGAAAATTAAACGGGGCTCCACGCCAATGGGGCCCATAAACAA
AGACAAGTGGCCACTCTTTTTTTTGAAATTGTGGAGTGGGGGCACGCGTCAGCCCCCACACGCCGCCCTG
CGGTTTTGGACTGTAAAATAAGGGTGTAATAACTTGGCTGATTGTAACCCCGCTAACCACTGCGGTCAAA
CCACTTGCCCACAAAACCACTAATGGCACCCCGGGGAATACCTGCATAAGTAGGTGGGCGGGCCAAGATA
GGGGCGCGATTGCTGCGATCTGGAGGACAAATTACACACACTTGCGCCTGAGCGCCAAGCACAGGGTTGT
TGGTCCTCATATTCACGAGGTCGCTGAGAGCACGGTGGGCTAATGTTGCCATGGGTAGCATATACTACCC
AAATATCTGGATAGCATATGCTATCCTAATCTATATCTGGGTAGCATAGGCTATCCTAATCTATATCTGG
GTAGCATATGCTATCCTAATCTATATCTGGGTAGTATATGCTATCCTAATTTATATCTGGGTAGCATAGG
CTATCCTAATCTATATCTGGGTAGCATATGCTATCCTAATCTATATCTGGGTAGTATATGCTATCCTAAT
CTGTATCCGGGTAGCATATGCTATCCTAATAGAGATTAGGGTAGTATATGCTATCCTAATTTATATCTGG
GTAGCATATACTACCCAAATATCTGGATAGCATATGCTATCCTAATCTATATCTGGGTAGCATATGCTAT
CCTAATCTATATCTGGGTAGCATAGGCTATCCTAATCTATATCTGGGTAGCATATGCTATCCTAATCTAT
ATCTGGGTAGTATATGCTATCCTAATTTATATCTGGGTAGCATAGGCTATCCTAATCTATATCTGGGTAG
CATATGCTATCCTAATCTATATCTGGGTAGTATATGCTATCCTAATCTGTATCCGGGTAGCATATGCTAT
CCTCATGATAAGCTGTCAAACATGAGAATTTTCTTGAAGACGAAAGGGCCTCGTGATACGCCTATTTTTA
TAGGTTAATGTCATGATAATAATGGTTTCTTAGACGTCAGGTGGCACTTTTCGGGGAAATGTGCGCGGAA
CCCCTATTTGTTTATTTTTCTAAATACATTCAAATATGTATCCGCTCATGAGACAATAACCCTGATAAAT
GCTTCAATAATATTGAAAAAGGAAGAGTATGAGTATTCAACATTTCCGTGTCGCCCTTATTCCCTTTTTT
GCGGCATTTTGCCTTCCTGTTTTTGCTCACCCAGAAACGCTGGTGAAAGTAAAAGATGCTGAAGATCAGT
TGGGTGCACGAGTGGGTTACATCGAACTGGATCTCAACAGCGGTAAGATCCTTGAGAGTTTTCGCCCCGA
AGAACGTTTTCCAATGATGAGCACTTTTAAAGTTCTGCTATGTGGCGCGGTATTATCCCGTGTTGACGCC
GGGCAAGAGCAACTCGGTCGCCGCATACACTATTCTCAGAATGACTTGGTTGAGTACTCACCAGTCACAG
AAAAGCATCTTACGGATGGCATGACAGTAAGAGAATTATGCAGTGCTGCCATAACCATGAGTGATAACAC
TGCGGCCAACTTACTTCTGACAACGATCGGAGGACCGAAGGAGCTAACCGCTTTTTTGCACAACATGGGG
GATCATGTAACTCGCCTTGATCGTTGGGAACCGGAGCTGAATGAAGCCATACCAAACGACGAGCGTGACA
CCACGATGCCTGCAGCAATGGCAACAACGTTGCGCAAACTATTAACTGGCGAACTACTTACTCTAGCTTC
CCGGCAACAATTAATAGACTGGATGGAGGCGGATAAAGTTGCAGGACCACTTCTGCGCTCGGCCCTTCCG
GCTGGCTGGTTTATTGCTGATAAATCTGGAGCCGGTGAGCGTGGGTCTCGCGGTATCATTGCAGCACTGG
GGCCAGATGGTAAGCCCTCCCGTATCGTAGTTATCTACACGACGGGGAGTCAGGCAACTATGGATGAACG
AAATAGACAGATCGCTGAGATAGGTGCCTCACTGATTAAGCATTGGTAACTGTCAGACCAAGTTTACTCA
TATATACTTTAGATTGATTTAAAACTTCATTTTTAATTTAAAAGGATCTAGGTGAAGATCCTTTTTGATA
ATCTCATGACCAAAATCCCTTAACGTGAGTTTTCGTTCCACTGAGCGTCAGACCCCGTAGAAAAGATCAA
AGGATCTTCTTGAGATCCTTTTTTTCTGCGCGTAATCTGCTGCTTGCAAACAAAAAAACCACCGCTACCA
GCGGTGGTTTGTTTGCCGGATCAAGAGCTACCAACTCTTTTTCCGAAGGTAACTGGCTTCAGCAGAGCGC
AGATACCAAATACTGTTCTTCTAGTGTAGCCGTAGTTAGGCCACCACTTCAAGAACTCTGTAGCACCGCC
TACATACCTCGCTCTGCTAATCCTGTTACCAGTGGCTGCTGCCAGTGGCGATAAGTCGTGTCTTACCGGG
TTGGACTCAAGACGATAGTTACCGGATAAGGCGCAGCGGTCGGGCTGAACGGGGGGTTCGTGCACACAGC
CCAGCTTGGAGCGAACGACCTACACCGAACTGAGATACCTACAGCGTGAGCTATGAGAAAGCGCCACGCT
TCCCGAAGGGAGAAAGGCGGACAGGTATCCGGTAAGCGGCAGGGTCGGAACAGGAGAGCGCACGAGGGAG
CTTCCAGGGGGAAACGCCTGGTATCTTTATAGTCCTGTCGGGTTTCGCCACCTCTGACTTGAGCGTCGAT
TTTTGTGATGCTCGTCAGGGGGGCGGAGCCTATGGAAAAACGCCAGCAACGCGGCCTTTTTACGGTTCCT
GGCCTTTTGCTGGCCTTTTGCTCACATGTTCTTTCCTGCGTTATCCCCTGATTCTGTGGATAACCGTATT
ACCGCCTTTGAGTGAGCTGATACCGCTCGCCGCAGCCGAACGACCGAGCGCAGCGAGTCAGTGAGCGAGG
AAGCGGAAGAGCGCCCAATACGCAAACCGCCTCTCCCCGCGCGTTGGCCGATTCATTAATGCAGCTGGCA
CGACAGGTTTCCCGACTGGAAAGCGGGCAGTGAGCGCAACGCAATTAATGTGAGTTAGCTCACTCATTAG
GCACCCCAGGCTTTACACTTTATGCTTCCGGCTCGTATGTTGTGTGGAATTGTGAGCGGATAACAATTTC
ACACAGGAAACAGCTATGACCATGATTACGCCAAGCTCTAGCTAGAGGTCGACCAATTCTCATGTTTGAC
AGCTTATCATCGCAGATCCGGGCAACGTTGTTGCCATTGCTGCAGGCGCAGAACTGGTAGGTATGGAAGA
TCTATACATTGAATCAATATTGGCAATTAGCCATATTAGTCATTGGTTATATAGCATAAATCAATATTGG
CTATTGGCCATTGCATACGTTGTATCTATATCATAATATGTACATTTATATTGGCTCATGTCCAATATGA
CCGC
